>Addgene plasmid #142742 | TFORF1163 | addgene full sequence | sequence record 395817 | Addgene NGS Result
TTAATGTAGTCTTATGCAATACTCTTGTAGTCTTGCAACATGGTAACGATGAGTTAGCAACATGCCTTAC
AAGGAGAGAAAAAGCACCGTGCATGCCGATTGGTGGAAGTAAGGTGGTACGATCGTGCCTTATTAGGAAG
GCAACAGACGGGTCTGACATGGATTGGACGAACCACTGAATTGCCGCATTGCAGAGATATTGTATTTAAG
TGCCTAGCTCGATACATAAACGGGTCTCTCTGGTTAGACCAGATCTGAGCCTGGGAGCTCTCTGGCTAAC
TAGGGAACCCACTGCTTAAGCCTCAATAAAGCTTGCCTTGAGTGCTTCAAGTAGTGTGTGCCCGTCTGTT
GTGTGACTCTGGTAACTAGAGATCCCTCAGACCCTTTTAGTCAGTGTGGAAAATCTCTAGCAGTGGCGCC
CGAACAGGGACTTGAAAGCGAAAGGGAAACCAGAGGAGCTCTCTCGACGCAGGACTCGGCTTGCTGAAGC
GCGCACGGCAAGAGGCGAGGGGCGGCGACTGGTGAGTACGCCAAAAATTTTGACTAGCGGAGGCTAGAAG
GAGAGAGATGGGTGCGAGAGCGTCAGTATTAAGCGGGGGAGAATTAGATCGCGATGGGAAAAAATTCGGT
TAAGGCCAGGGGGAAAGAAAAAATATAAATTAAAACATATAGTATGGGCAAGCAGGGAGCTAGAACGATT
CGCAGTTAATCCTGGCCTGTTAGAAACATCAGAAGGCTGTAGACAAATACTGGGACAGCTACAACCATCC
CTTCAGACAGGATCAGAAGAACTTAGATCATTATATAATACAGTAGCAACCCTCTATTGTGTGCATCAAA
GGATAGAGATAAAAGACACCAAGGAAGCTTTAGACAAGATAGAGGAAGAGCAAAACAAAAGTAAGACCAC
CGCACAGCAAGCGGCCGCTGATCTTCAGACCTGGAGGAGGAGATATGAGGGACAATTGGAGAAGTGAATT
ATATAAATATAAAGTAGTAAAAATTGAACCATTAGGAGTAGCACCCACCAAGGCAAAGAGAAGAGTGGTG
CAGAGAGAAAAAAGAGCAGTGGGAATAGGAGCTTTGTTCCTTGGGTTCTTGGGAGCAGCAGGAAGCACTA
TGGGCGCAGCGTCAATGACGCTGACGGTACAGGCCAGACAATTATTGTCTGGTATAGTGCAGCAGCAGAA
CAATTTGCTGAGGGCTATTGAGGCGCAACAGCATCTGTTGCAACTCACAGTCTGGGGCATCAAGCAGCTC
CAGGCAAGAATCCTGGCTGTGGAAAGATACCTAAAGGATCAACAGCTCCTGGGGATTTGGGGTTGCTCTG
GAAAACTCATTTGCACCACTGCTGTGCCTTGGAATGCTAGTTGGAGTAATAAATCTCTGGAACAGATTTG
GAATCACACGACCTGGATGGAGTGGGACAGAGAAATTAACAATTACACAAGCTTAATACACTCCTTAATT
GAAGAATCGCAAAACCAGCAAGAAAAGAATGAACAAGAATTATTGGAATTAGATAAATGGGCAAGTTTGT
GGAATTGGTTTAACATAACAAATTGGCTGTGGTATATAAAATTATTCATAATGATAGTAGGAGGCTTGGT
AGGTTTAAGAATAGTTTTTGCTGTACTTTCTATAGTGAATAGAGTTAGGCAGGGATATTCACCATTATCG
TTTCAGACCCACCTCCCAACCCCGAGGGGACCCATGCATTGCATCTCAATTAGTCAGCAACCAGGTGTGG
AAAGTCCCCAGGCTCCCCAGCAGGCAGAAGTATGCAAAGCATGCGTCTCAATTAGTCAGCAACCATAGTC
CCGCCCCTAACTCCGCCCATCCCGCCCCTAACTCCGCCCAGTTCCGCCCATTCTCCGCCCCATGGCTGAC
TAATTTTTTTTATTTATGCAGAGGCCGAGGCCGCCTCGGCCTCTGAGCTATTCCAGAAGTAGTGAGGAGG
CTTTTTTGGAGGCCTAGGCTTTTGCAAAAAGCTTTCTAGAGGTACCACCGGAGCTTACCATGACCGAGTA
CAAGCCCACGGTGCGCCTCGCCACCCGCGACGACGTCCCCAGGGCCGTACGCACCCTCGCCGCCGCGTTC
GCCGACTACCCCGCCACGCGCCACACCGTCGATCCGGACCGCCACATCGAGCGGGTCACCGAGCTGCAAG
AACTCTTCCTCACGCGCGTCGGGCTCGACATCGGCAAGGTGTGGGTCGCGGACGACGGCGCCGCCGTGGC
GGTCTGGACCACGCCGGAGAGCGTCGAAGCGGGGGCGGTGTTCGCCGAGATCGGCCCGCGCATGGCCGAG
TTGAGCGGTTCCCGGCTGGCCGCGCAGCAACAGATGGAAGGCCTCCTGGCGCCGCACCGGCCCAAGGAGC
CCGCGTGGTTCCTGGCCACCGTCGGCGTCTCGCCCGACCACCAGGGCAAGGGTCTGGGCAGCGCCGTCGT
GCTCCCCGGAGTGGAGGCGGCCGAGCGCGCCGGGGTGCCCGCCTTCCTGGAGACCTCCGCGCCCCGCAAC
CTCCCCTTCTACGAGCGGCTCGGCTTCACCGTCACCGCCGACGTCGAGGTGCCCGAAGGACCGCGCACCT
GGTGCATGACCCGCAAGCCCGGTGCCAGTTAACGAATTCTAGATCTTGAGACAAATGGCAGTATTCATCC
ACAATTTTAAAAGAAAAGGGGGGATTGGGGGGTACAGTGCAGGGGAAAGAATAGTAGACATAATAGCAAC
AGACATACAAACTAAAGAATTACAAAAACAAATTACAAAAATTCAAAATTTTCGGGTTTATTACAGGGAC
AGCAGAGATCCACTTTGGCGCCGGCTCGAGGCCTGCAGGTGCAAAGATGGATAAAGTTTTAAACAGAGAG
GAATCTTTGCAGCTAATGGACCTTCTAGGTCTTGAAAGGAGTGGGAATTGGCTCCGGTGCCCGTCAGTGG
GCAGAGCGCACATCGCCCACAGTCCCCGAGAAGTTGGGGGGAGGGGTCGGCAATTGAACCGGTGCCTAGA
GAAGGTGGCGCGGGGTAAACTGGGAAAGTGATGTCGTGTACTGGCTCCGCCTTTTTCCCGAGGGTGGGGG
AGAACCGTATATAAGTGCAGTAGTCGCCGTGAACGTTCTTTTTCGCAACGGGTTTGCCGCCAGAACACAG
GTAAGTGCCGTGTGTGGTTCCCGCGGGCCTGGCCTCTTTACGGGTTATGGCCCTTGCGTGCCTTGAATTA
CTTCCACCTGGCTGCAGTACGTGATTCTTGATCCCGAGCTTCGGGTTGGAAGTGGGTGGGAGAGTTCGAG
GCCTTGCGCTTAAGGAGCCCCTTCGCCTCGTGCTTGAGTTGAGGCCTGGCCTGGGCGCTGGGGCCGCCGC
GTGCGAATCTGGTGGCACCTTCGCGCCTGTCTCGCTGCTTTCGATAAGTCTCTAGCCATTTAAAATTTTT
GATGACCTGCTGCGACGCTTTTTTTCTGGCAAGATAGTCTTGTAAATGCGGGCCAAGATCTGCACACTGG
TATTTCGGTTTTTGGGGCCGCGGGCGGCGACGGGGCCCGTGCGTCCCAGCGCACATGTTCGGCGAGGCGG
GGCCTGCGAGCGCGGCCACCGAGAATCGGACGGGGGTAGTCTCAAGCTGGCCGGCCTGCTCTGGTGCCTG
GCCTCGCGCCGCCGTGTATCGCCCCGCCCTGGGCGGCAAGGCTGGCCCGGTCGGCACCAGTTGCGTGAGC
GGAAAGATGGCCGCTTCCCGGCCCTGCTGCAGGGAGCTCAAAATGGAGGACGCGGCGCTCGGGAGAGCGG
GCGGGTGAGTCACCCACACAAAGGAAAAGGGCCTTTCCGTCCTCAGCCGTCGCTTCATGTGACTCCACGG
AGTACCGGGCGCCGTCCAGGCACCTCGATTAGTTCTCGAGCTTTTGGAGTACGTCGTCTTTAGGTTGGGG
GGAGGGGTTTTATGCGATGGAGTTTCCCCACACTGAGTGGGTGGAGACTGAAGTTAGGCCAGCTTGGCAC
TTGATGTAATTCTCCTTGGAATTTGCCCTTTTTGAGTTTGGATCTTGGTTCATTCTCAAGCCTCAGACAG
TGGTTCAAAGTTTTTTTCTTCCATTTCAGGTGTCGTGAGGCTAGCACCGCCACCATGAGTAACCCCTCCC
CCCAGGTTCCAGAGGAAGAAGCCTCCACATCTGTCTGCCGGCCCAAGAGTTCCATGGCCTCCACTTCCCG
CCGCCAACGCCGAGAACGTCGCTTTCGTCGTTACTTGTCTGCAGGACGGCTGGTCCGGGCCCAGGCCCTC
CTCCAGCGACACCCAGGCCTCGATGTAGATGCTGGGCAGCCCCCACCACTGCACCGGGCCTGTGCCCGCC
ACGATGCCCCTGCCCTGTGCCTGCTGCTTCGGCTCGGGGCTGACCCTGCCCACCAGGACCGCCATGGGGA
CACGGCACTGCATGCTGCTGCCCGCCAGGGCCCAGATGCCTACACCGATTTCTTCCTCCCGCTGCTAAGC
CGCTGTCCCTCCGCCATGGGAATAAAGAATAAGGATGGGGAGACCCCTGGCCAAATTTTGGGCTGGGGAC
CCCCCTGGGATTCTGCTGAAGAGGAGGAAGAAGATGATGCCTCCAAGGAGCGGGAATGGAGACAGAAGCT
CCAGGGTGATGCCTCCCATGAAACCCAGGAACCTGAGTCCTTCTCAGCCTGGTCAGATCGCCTGGCCCGG
GAACATGCCCAGAAGTGCCAGCAGCAGCAGCGAGAAGCAGAGGGATCCCGTCGACCCCCACGTGCTGAGG
GCTCCAGCCAGAGCTGGCGACAGCAGGAGGAGGAGCAGCGGCTCTTCAGGGAGCGAGCCCGGGCCAAGGA
GGAAGAGCTGCGTGAGAGCCGAGCCAGGAGGGCGCAGGAGGCTCTAGGGGACCGAGAACCCAAGCCAACC
AGGGCCGGGCCCAGGGAAGAGCACCCCAGAGGAGCGGGGAGGGGCAGCCTCTGGCGATTTGGTGATGTGC
CCTGGCCCTGCCCTGGGGGAGGGGACCCAGAGGCCATGGCTGCAGCCCTGGTGGCCAGGGGCCCCCCTTT
GGAGGAACAGGGGGCTCTGAGGAGGTACTTGAGGGTCCAGCAGGTCCGCTGGCACCCTGACCGCTTCCTG
CAGCGATTCCGAAGCCAGATTGAGACCTGGGAGCTGGGCCGTGTGATGGGAGCAGTGACAGCCCTTTCTC
AGGCCCTGAATCGCCATGCAGAGGCCCTCAAGTAGTAATGAACTAGTCCGTAACTTGAAAGTATTTCGAT
TTCTTGGCTTTATATATCTTGTGGAAAGGACGAGTATATTCTTCAACGGATTGGCCGACGCGTTAAGTCG
ACAATCAACCTCTGGATTACAAAATTTGTGAAAGATTGACTGGTATTCTTAACTATGTTGCTCCTTTTAC
GCTATGTGGATACGCTGCTTTAATGCCTTTGTATCATGCTATTGCTTCCCGTATGGCTTTCATTTTCTCC
TCCTTGTATAAATCCTGGTTGCTGTCTCTTTATGAGGAGTTGTGGCCCGTTGTCAGGCAACGTGGCGTGG
TGTGCACTGTGTTTGCTGACGCAACCCCCACTGGTTGGGGCATTGCCACCACCTGTCAGCTCCTTTCCGG
GACTTTCGCTTTCCCCCTCCCTATTGCCACGGCGGAACTCATCGCCGCCTGCCTTGCCCGCTGCTGGACA
GGGGCTCGGCTGTTGGGCACTGACAATTCCGTGGTGTTGTCGGGGAAATCATCGTCCTTTCCTTGGCTGC
TCGCCTGTGTTGCCACCTGGATTCTGCGCGGGACGTCCTTCTGCTACGTCCCTTCGGCCCTCAATCCAGC
GGACCTTCCTTCCCGCGGCCTGCTGCCGGCTCTGCGGCCTCTTCCGCGTCTTCGCCTTCGCCCTCAGACG
AGTCGGATCTCCCTTTGGGCCGCCTCCCCGCGTCGACTTTAAGACCAATGACTTACAAGGCAGCTGTAGA
TCTTAGCCACTTTTTAAAAGAAAAGGGGGGACTGGAAGGGCTAATTCACTCCCAACGAAGACAAGATCTG
CTTTTTGCTTGTACTGGGTCTCTCTGGTTAGACCAGATCTGAGCCTGGGAGCTCTCTGGCTAACTAGGGA
ACCCACTGCTTAAGCCTCAATAAAGCTTGCCTTGAGTGCTTCAAGTAGTGTGTGCCCGTCTGTTGTGTGA
CTCTGGTAACTAGAGATCCCTCAGACCCTTTTAGTCAGTGTGGAAAATCTCTAGCAGTACGTATAGTAGT
TCATGTCATCTTATTATTCAGTATTTATAACTTGCAAAGAAATGAATATCAGAGAGTGAGAGGAACTTGT
TTATTGCAGCTTATAATGGTTACAAATAAAGCAATAGCATCACAAATTTCACAAATAAAGCATTTTTTTC
ACTGCATTCTAGTTGTGGTTTGTCCAAACTCATCAATGTATCTTATCATGTCTGGCTCTAGCTATCCCGC
CCCTAACTCCGCCCATCCCGCCCCTAACTCCGCCCAGTTCCGCCCATTCTCCGCCCCATGGCTGACTAAT
TTTTTTTATTTATGCAGAGGCCGAGGCCGCCTCGGCCTCTGAGCTATTCCAGAAGTAGTGAGGAGGCTTT
TTTGGAGGCCTAGGGACGTACCCAATTCGCCCTATAGTGAGTCGTATTACGCGCGCTCACTGGCCGTCGT
TTTACAACGTCGTGACTGGGAAAACCCTGGCGTTACCCAACTTAATCGCCTTGCAGCACATCCCCCTTTC
GCCAGCTGGCGTAATAGCGAAGAGGCCCGCACCGATCGCCCTTCCCAACAGTTGCGCAGCCTGAATGGCG
AATGGG
[124 nt withheld, positions 6797-6920]
C
[91 nt withheld, positions 6922-7012]
A
[49 nt withheld, positions 7014-7062]
CCTTTGACGTTGGAGTCCACGTTCTTT
[37 nt withheld, positions 7090-7126]
ACCCTATCTCGGTCTATTCTTTTGATTTATAAGGGATTTTGCCGATTTCGGCCTATTGGTTAAAAAATGA
GCTGATTTAACAAAAATTTAACGCGAATTTTAACAAAATATTAACGCTTACAATTTAGGTGGCACTTTTC
GGGGAAATGTGCGCGGAACCCCTATTTGTTTATTTTTCTAAATACATTCAAATATGTATCCGCTCATGAG
ACAATAACCCTGATAAATGCTTCAATAATATTGAAAAAGGAAGAGTATGAGTATTCAACATTTCCGTGTC
GCCCTTATTCCCTTTTTTGCGGCATTTTGCCTTCCTGTTTTTGCTCACCCAGAAACGCTGGTGAAAGTAA
AAGATGCTGAAGATCAGTTGGGTGCACGAGTGGGTTACATCGAACTGGATCTCAACAGCGGTAAGATCCT
TGAGAGTTTTCGCCCCGAAGAACGTTTTCCAATGATGAGCACTTTTAAAGTTCTGCTATGTGGCGCGGTA
TTATCCCGTATTGACGCCGGGCAAGAGCAACTCGGTCGCCGCATACACTATTCTCAGAATGACTTGGTTG
AGTACTCACCAGTCACAGAAAAGCATCTTACGGATGGCATGACAGTAAGAGAATTATGCAGTGCTGCCAT
AACCATGAGTGATAACACTGCGGCCAACTTACTTCTGACAACGATCGGAGGACCGAAGGAGCTAACCGCT
TTTTTGCACAACATGGGGGATCATGTAACTCGCCTTGATCGTTGGGAACCGGAGCTGAATGAAGCCATAC
CAAACGACGAGCGTGACACCACGATGCCTGTAGCAATGGCAACAACGTTGCGCAAACTATTAACTGGCGA
ACTACTTACTCTAGCTTCCCGGCAACAATTAATAGACTGGATGGAGGCGGATAAAGTTGCAGGACCACTT
CTGCGCTCGGCCCTTCCGGCTGGCTGGTTTATTGCTGATAAATCTGGAGCCGGTGAGCGTGGGTCTCGCG
GTATCATTGCAGCACTGGGGCCAGATGGTAAGCCCTCCCGTATCGTAGTTATCTACACGACGGGGAGTCA
GGCAACTATGGATGAACGAAATAGACAGATCGCTGAGATAGGTGCCTCACTGATTAAGCATTGGTAACTG
TCAGACCAAGTTTACTCATATATACTTTAGATTGATTTAAAACTTCATTTTTAATTTAAAAGGATCTAGG
TGAAGATCCTTTTTGATAATCTCATGACCAAAATCCCTTAACGTGAGTTTTCGTTCCACTGAGCGTCAGA
CCCCGTAGAAAAGATCAAAGGATCTTCTTGAGATCCTTTTTTTCTGCGCGTAATCTGCTGCTTGCAAACA
AAAAAACCACCGCTACCAGCGGTGGTTTGTTTGCCGGATCAAGAGCTACCAACTCTTTTTCCGAAGGTAA
CTGGCTTCAGCAGAGCGCAGATACCAAATACTGTTCTTCTAGTGTAGCCGTAGTTAGGCCACCACTTCAA
GAACTCTGTAGCACCGCCTACATACCTCGCTCTGCTAATCCTGTTACCAGTGGCTGCTGCCAGTGGCGAT
AAGTCGTGTCTTACCGGGTTGGACTCAAGACGATAGTTACCGGATAAGGCGCAGCGGTCGGGCTGAACGG
GGGGTTCGTGCACACAGCCCAGCTTGGAGCGAACGACCTACACCGAACTGAGATACCTACAGCGTGAGCT
ATGAGAAAGCGCCACGCTTCCCGAAGGGAGAAAGGCGGACAGGTATCCGGTAAGCGGCAGGGTCGGAACA
GGAGAGCGCACGAGGGAGCTTCCAGGGGGAAACGCCTGGTATCTTTATAGTCCTGTCGGGTTTCGCCACC
TCTGACTTGAGCGTCGATTTTTGTGATGCTCGTCAGGGGGGCGGAGCCTATGGAAAAACGCCAGCAACGC
GGCCTTTTTACGGTTCCTGGCCTTTTGCTGGCCTTTTGCTCACATGTTCTTTCCTGCGTTATCCCCTGAT
TCTGTGGATAACCGTATTACCGCCTTTGAGTGAGCTGATACCGCTCGCCGCAGCCGAACGACCGAGCGCA
GCGAGTCAGTGAGCGAGGAAGCGGAAGAGCGCCCAATACGCAAACCGCCTCTCCCCGCGCGTTGGCCGAT
TCATTAATGCAGCTGGCACGACAGGTTTCCCGACTGGAAAGCGGGCAGTGAGCGCAACGCAATTAATGTG
AGTTAGCTCACTCATTAGGCACCCCAGGCTTTACACTTTATGCTTCCGGCTCGTATGTTGTGTGGAATTG
TGAGCGGATAACAATTTCACACAGGAAACAGCTATGACCATGATTACGCCAAGCGCGCAATTAACCCTCA
CTAAAGGGAACAAAAGCTGGAGCTGCAAGC
Features (pLannotate 1.2.2; 31 found; start..end, strand, type, name):
      5..231     +  promoter       RSV promoter: Rous sarcoma virus enhancer/promoter
    232..412     +  LTR            5' LTR (truncated): truncated 5' long terminal repeat (LTR) from HIV-1
    459..584     +  misc_feature   HIV-1 Ψ: packaging signal of human immunodeficiency virus type 1
    568..931     +  CDS            HIV-1 gag (fragment): gag protein from human immunodeficiency virus 1; gag
   1077..1310    +  misc_feature   RRE: The Rev response element (RRE) of HIV-1 allows for Rev-dependent mRNA export from the nucleus to the cytoplasm.
   1687..1713    +  CDS            Rev (fragment): human immunodeficiency virus 1 (HIV-1) Rev protein; rev; enhances nuclear export of unspliced and incompletely spliced viral mRNAs
   1720..1743    +  promoter       SV40 promoter (fragment): SV40 early promoter
   1744..1815    +  promoter       SV40 promoter (fragment): SV40 enhancer and early promoter
   1839..1974    +  rep_origin     SV40 ori: SV40 origin of replication
   2020..2616    +  CDS            PuroR (fragment): puromycin N-acetyltransferase; pac from Streptomyces; confers resistance to puromycin
   2665..2782    +  misc_feature   cPPT/CTS: central polypurine tract and central termination sequence of HIV-1
   2847..2913    +  CDS            small t antigen (fragment): SV40 (simian virus 40) small t antigen
   2920..4098    +  promoter       EF-1α promoter: strong constitutive promoter for human elongation factor EF-1α
   4115..5212    +  CDS            NFKBIL1: IKBL1_HUMAN - Also known as IKBL. Experimental evidence at protein level: Swiss-Prot protein existence level 1. Involved in the regulation of innate immune response. Acts as negative regulator of Toll-like receptor and interferon-regulatory factor (IRF) signaling pathways. Contributes to the negative regulation of transcriptional activation of NF-kappa-B target genes in response to endogenous proinflammatory stimuli. From Homo sapiens (Human).
   5228..5281    +  promoter       U6 promoter (fragment): RNA polymerase III promoter for human U6 snRNA
   5323..5911    +  misc_feature   WPRE: woodchuck hepatitis virus posttranscriptional regulatory element
   5962..5981    +  misc_feature   cPPT/CTS (fragment): central polypurine tract and central termination sequence of HIV-1
   5983..6216    +  LTR            3' LTR (ΔU3): self-inactivating 3' long terminal repeat (LTR) from HIV-1
   6294..6415    +  polyA_signal   SV40 poly(A) signal: SV40 polyadenylation signal
   6455..6590    +  rep_origin     SV40 ori: SV40 origin of replication
   6611..6629    -  promoter       T7 promoter: promoter for bacteriophage T7 RNA polymerase
   6637..6792    +  CDS            lacZα (fragment): LacZα fragment of β-galactosidase; lacZ fragment
   6797..7225    +  rep_origin     f1 ori (sequence partly withheld): f1 bacteriophage origin of replication; arrow indicates direction of (+) strand synthesis
   7278..7382    +  promoter       AmpR promoter: bla
   7383..8243    +  CDS            AmpR: β-lactamase; bla; confers resistance to ampicillin, carbenicillin, and related antibiotics
   8414..9002    +  rep_origin     ori: high-copy-number ColE1/pMB1/pBR322/pUC origin of replication
   9185..9277    +  CDS            lacI (fragment): lac repressor; lacI; The lac repressor binds to the lac operator to inhibit transcription in E. coli. This inhibition can be relieved by adding lactose or isopropyl-β-D-thiogalactopyranoside (IPTG).
   9290..9311    +  protein_bind   CAP binding site: CAP binding activates transcription in the presence of cAMP. E. coli catabolite activator protein
   9326..9356    +  promoter       lac promoter: promoter for the E. coli lac operon
   9364..9380    +  protein_bind   lac operator: The lac repressor binds to the lac operator to inhibit transcription in E. coli. This inhibition can be relieved by adding lactose or isopropyl-β-D-thiogalactopyranoside (IPTG). lac repressor encoded by lacI
   9425..9443    +  promoter       T3 promoter: promoter for bacteriophage T3 RNA polymerase
