[The description below was written by a language model from this plasmid's Addgene catalogue record and pLannotate feature annotations shown in this document.]
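Description:
TFORF1163 is a third-generation, self-inactivating lentiviral expression plasmid built on the pLX_TRC317 backbone. It carries the human NFKBIL1 open reading frame as one member of a barcoded transcription factor ORF collection. In bacteria it is maintained through a high-copy ColE1/pUC-type origin and an ampicillin resistance gene (β-lactamase). An f1 origin and remnants of a lac/T7/T3 cloning region are also present in the backbone. The depositor notes that the plasmid can recombine, which is a common issue with LTR-containing vectors.

The viral transfer cassette begins with an RSV promoter fused to a truncated HIV-1 5' LTR, which drives Tat-independent production of genomic RNA in packaging cells. This is followed by the Ψ packaging signal with a partial gag sequence and the Rev response element for nuclear export. A ΔU3 3' LTR closes the cassette and inactivates LTR promoter activity after integration, and an SV40 polyadenylation signal lies downstream of it. Within the provirus, an SV40 early promoter drives puromycin N-acetyltransferase for selection of transduced mammalian cells. Next comes a cPPT/CTS element that aids nuclear import of the pre-integration complex. The EF-1α promoter then provides strong constitutive expression of NFKBIL1, a protein annotated as a negative regulator of Toll-like receptor, IRF and NF-κB signalling. A WPRE downstream of the ORF enhances transcript stability and expression.

According to the record, each vector in the series carries a unique 24-bp barcode so that the ORF can be identified in pooled overexpression screens. The barcode is not annotated in the feature table, so its position cannot be stated from this record. The short U6 promoter fragment between the ORF and the WPRE is probably residual or primer-binding sequence rather than a functional promoter.
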