Addgene plasmid #142742: TFORF1163
Purpose: Lentiviral vector for overexpressing transcription factor ORFs with unique 24-bp barcodes. Barcodes facilitate identification of transcription factors in pooled screens.
Depositing lab: Feng Zhang. Depositing organization: Broad Institute. Publication: A transcription factor atlas of directed differentiation. Joung J, Ma S, Tay T, Geiger-Schuller KR, Kirchgatterer PC, Verdine VK, Guo B, Arias-Garcia MA, Allen WE, Singh A, Kuksenko O, Abudayyeh OO, Gootenberg JS, Fu Z, Macrae RK, Buenrostro JD, Regev A, Zhang F. Cell. 2023 Jan 5;186(1):209-229.e26. doi: 10.1016/j.cell.2022.11.026. PubMed 36608654.
Backbone
  Vector backbone: pLX_TRC317
  Backbone manufacturer: Broad Institute Genetic Perturbation Platform
  Backbone size w/o insert (bp): 8264
  Vector type: Mammalian Expression, Lentiviral
  Selectable markers: Puromycin
Growth in bacteria
  Bacterial resistance: Ampicillin, 100 μg/mL
  Growth temperature: 37°C
  Growth strain: NEB Stable
  Copy number: High Copy
Gene/Insert
  Gene/Insert name: NFKBIL1
  Species: H. sapiens (human)
  Insert size (bp): 1202
  Entrez Gene: NFKBIL1 (a.k.a. IKBL, LST1, NFKBIL)
  Promoter: EF1a
  Cloning method: Unknown
  Sequencing primers: 5′ GGGTGGAGACTGAAGTTAGGCCAG; 3′ CACATAGCGTAAAAGGAGCAACATAG
Terms and licenses: Academic/Nonprofit Terms; Industry Terms: Not Available to Industry
Depositor comments: NM_001144961,ENST00000376145 . The transcription factor ORF portion of this plasmid was synthesized by Genewiz. Please test multiple small colonies in case of plasmid recombination. To make this collection available in a timely manner, a portion of this collection was not fully sequenced by Addgene. If an Addgene verified full plasmid sequence is not available, please contact us prior to placing an order to request the full sequence.
How to cite: TFORF1163 was a gift from Feng Zhang (Addgene plasmid # 142742 ; http://n2t.net/addgene:142742 ; RRID:Addgene_142742)
