>Addgene plasmid #142742 | TFORF1163 | depositor partial sequence | sequence record 280364 | Insert
ACCGCCACCATGAGTAACCCCTCCCCCCAGGTTCCAGAGGAAGAAGCCTCCACATCTGTCTGCCGGCCCA
AGAGTTCCATGGCCTCCACTTCCCGCCGCCAACGCCGAGAACGTCGCTTTCGTCGTTACTTGTCTGCAGG
ACGGCTGGTCCGGGCCCAGGCCCTCCTCCAGCGACACCCAGGCCTCGATGTAGATGCTGGGCAGCCCCCA
CCACTGCACCGGGCCTGTGCCCGCCACGATGCCCCTGCCCTGTGCCTGCTGCTTCGGCTCGGGGCTGACC
CTGCCCACCAGGACCGCCATGGGGACACGGCACTGCATGCTGCTGCCCGCCAGGGCCCAGATGCCTACAC
CGATTTCTTCCTCCCGCTGCTAAGCCGCTGTCCCTCCGCCATGGGAATAAAGAATAAGGATGGGGAGACC
CCTGGCCAAATTTTGGGCTGGGGACCCCCCTGGGATTCTGCTGAAGAGGAGGAAGAAGATGATGCCTCCA
AGGAGCGGGAATGGAGACAGAAGCTCCAGGGTGATGCCTCCCATGAAACCCAGGAACCTGAGTCCTTCTC
AGCCTGGTCAGATCGCCTGGCCCGGGAACATGCCCAGAAGTGCCAGCAGCAGCAGCGAGAAGCAGAGGGA
TCCCGTCGACCCCCACGTGCTGAGGGCTCCAGCCAGAGCTGGCGACAGCAGGAGGAGGAGCAGCGGCTCT
TCAGGGAGCGAGCCCGGGCCAAGGAGGAAGAGCTGCGTGAGAGCCGAGCCAGGAGGGCGCAGGAGGCTCT
AGGGGACCGAGAACCCAAGCCAACCAGGGCCGGGCCCAGGGAAGAGCACCCCAGAGGAGCGGGGAGGGGC
AGCCTCTGGCGATTTGGTGATGTGCCCTGGCCCTGCCCTGGGGGAGGGGACCCAGAGGCCATGGCTGCAG
CCCTGGTGGCCAGGGGCCCCCCTTTGGAGGAACAGGGGGCTCTGAGGAGGTACTTGAGGGTCCAGCAGGT
CCGCTGGCACCCTGACCGCTTCCTGCAGCGATTCCGAAGCCAGATTGAGACCTGGGAGCTGGGCCGTGTG
ATGGGAGCAGTGACAGCCCTTTCTCAGGCCCTGAATCGCCATGCAGAGGCCCTCAAGTAGTAATGAACTA
GTCCGTAACTTGAAAGTATTTCGATTTCTTGGCTTTATATATCTTGTGGAAAGGACGAGTATATTCTTCA
ACGGATTGGCCG
