>Addgene plasmid #142742 | TFORF1163 | depositor partial sequence | sequence record 280365 | Barcode
GTATATTCTTCAACGGATTGGCCG
